>Addgene plasmid #58696 | pLKO.1 shTGFBR3 puro | addgene partial sequence | sequence record 93813 | hU6-F 5'-GAGGGCCTATTTCCCATGATT-3'
CGATACAAGGCTGTTAGAGAGATAATTGGAATTAATTTGACTGTAAACACAAAGATATTAGTACAAAATA
CGTGACGTAGAAAGTAATAATTTCTTGGGTAGTTTGCAGTTTTAAAATTATGTTTTAAAATGGACTATCA
TATGCTTACCGTAACTTGAAAGTATTTCGATTTCTTGGCTTTATATATCTTGTGGAAAGGACGAAACACC
GGCCAAGCATGAAGGAACCAAATCTCGAGATTTGGTTCCTTCATGCTTGGTTTTTGAATTCTCGACCTCG
AGACAAATGGCAGTATTCATCCACAATTTTAAAAGAAAAGGGGGGATTGGGGGGTACAGTGCAGGGGAAA
GAATAGTAGACATAATAGCAACAGACATACAAACTAAAGAATTACAAAAACAAATTACAAAAATTCAAAA
TTTTCGGGTTTATTACAGGGACAGCAGAGATCCACTTTGGCCGCGGCTCGAGGGGGTTGGGGTTGCGCCT
TTTCCAAGGCAGCCCTGGGTTTGCGCAGGGACGCGGCTGCTCTGGGCGTGGTTCCGGGAAACGCAGCGGC
GCCGACCCTGGGTCTCGCACATTCTTCACGTCCGTTCGCAGCGTCACCCGGATCTTCGCCGCTACCCTTG
TGGGCCCCCCGGCGACGCTTCCTGCTCCGCCCCTA
