>Addgene plasmid #58696 | pLKO.1 shTGFBR3 puro | addgene partial sequence | sequence record 93816 | hGata4-rev 5'-ATTGTGGATGAATACTGCC-3'
AAACCAAGCATGAAGGAACCAAATCTCGAGATTTGGTTCCTTCATGCTTGGCCGGTGTTTCGTCCTTTCC
ACAAGATATATAAAGCCAAGAAATCGAAATACTTTCAAGTTACGGTAAGCATATGATAGTCCATTTTAAA
ACATAATTTTAAAACTGCAAACTACCCAAGAAATTATTACTTTCTACGTCACGTATTTTGTACTAATATC
TTTGTGTTTACAGTCAAATTAATTCCAATTATCTCTCTAACAGCCTTGTATCGTATATGCAAATATGAAG
GAATCATGGGAAATAGGCCCTCGGTGAAGGGGGCGGCCGCTCGAGGCTAGTCTCGTGATCGATACCGTCG
AGATCCGTTCACTAATCGAATGGATCTGTCTCTGTCTCTCTCTCCACCTTCTTCTTCTATTCCTTCGGGC
CTGTCGGGTCCCCTCGGGGTTGGGAGGGGGGTCTGAAACGATAATGGTGAATATCCCTGCCTAACTCTAT
TCACTATAGAAAGTACAGCAAAAACTATTCTTAAACCTACCAAGCCTCCTAC
