[The description below was written by a language model from this plasmid's Addgene catalogue record.]
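Description:
pLKO.1 shTGFBR3 puro is a lentiviral shRNA vector built on the pLKO.1 backbone and designed to knock down human TGFBR3, the type III TGF-beta receptor also known as betaglycan. The plasmid is recorded as about 7 kb in total. It is propagated in bacteria as a high-copy, ampicillin-selected plasmid, using a recombination-deficient strain of the kind generally chosen to keep the repeated lentiviral LTR sequences stable. In mammalian cells, transduced populations are selected with puromycin.

The payload is a short hairpin cassette cloned between the AgeI and EcoRI sites of the backbone. It consists of a 21-nucleotide sense stem matching the TGFBR3 transcript, a short loop, the complementary antisense stem and a terminal run of thymidines that serves as a Pol III terminator. No feature table is provided, so the promoters are not explicitly stated in the record. In the standard pLKO.1 design, the hairpin is driven by a human U6 promoter and the puromycin resistance gene by a separate Pol II promoter, all flanked by lentiviral LTRs with a packaging signal so that the cassette can be packaged into virus when helper plasmids are supplied in trans, then integrated into target cells for stable knockdown.

The hairpin originates from the RNAi Consortium (TRC) library, and the depositor notes that it potently reduces TGFBR3 expression after repeated infection of MCF10A breast epithelial cells. The associated work examined a TGFBR3-JUND-KRT5 regulatory circuit in breast epithelial cells and basal-like premalignancies, so the construct is suited to loss-of-function studies of TGFBR3 in human cells.
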