Addgene plasmid #58696: pLKO.1 shTGFBR3 puro
Purpose: Lentiviral shRNA vector for knockdown of human TGFBR3
Depositing lab: Kevin Janes. Depositing organization: University of Virginia. Publication: A time- and matrix-dependent TGFBR3-JUND-KRT5 regulatory circuit in single breast epithelial cells and basal-like premalignancies. Wang CC, Bajikar SS, Jamal L, Atkins KA, Janes KA. Nat Cell Biol. 2014 Apr;16(4):345-56. doi: 10.1038/ncb2930. Epub 2014 Mar 23. PubMed 24658685.
Backbone
  Vector backbone: pLKO.1
  Backbone manufacturer: Weinberg Lab (Addgene plasmid 8453)
  Total vector size (bp): 7032
  Vector type: Mammalian Expression, Lentiviral
  Selectable markers: Puromycin
Growth in bacteria
  Bacterial resistance: Ampicillin, 100 μg/mL
  Growth temperature: 37°C
  Growth strain: Stbl3
  Copy number: High Copy
Gene/Insert
  Gene/Insert name: shTGFBR3
  gRNA/shRNA sequence: ccggCCAAGCATGAAGGAACCAAATctcgagATTTGGTTCCTTCATGCTTGGtttttg
  Species: H. sapiens (human)
  GenBank ID: NM_001195683
  Entrez Gene: TGFBR3 (a.k.a. BGCAN, betaglycan)
  Cloning method: Restriction Enzyme; 5′ cloning site AgeI (unknown if destroyed); 3′ cloning site EcoRI (unknown if destroyed)
  Sequencing primers: 5′ LKO.1 5'
Terms and licenses: Academic/Nonprofit Terms; Industry Terms: Not Available to Industry
Depositor comments: This construct was obtained from the TRC (#TRCN0000033430) and potently knocks down TGFBR3 expression after 3 x 500 microL infection in MCF10A cells.
How to cite: pLKO.1 shTGFBR3 puro was a gift from Kevin Janes (Addgene plasmid # 58696 ; http://n2t.net/addgene:58696 ; RRID:Addgene_58696)
